>Addgene plasmid #167917 | pSB700 lenti gRNA KanR neo_zhang2.0 | addgene full sequence | sequence record 354515 | Addgene NGS Result
GGSGSGCGCCAGGCGGGGCGGGGMGGGGCGGSGGSRGSSRRKSRGRGCGGCGCGCTCCGAAAGTTTCCTT
TTATGGCGAGGCGGCGGCGGCGGCGGCCCTATAAAAAGCGAAGCGCGCGGCGGGCGGGAGTCGCTGCGCG
CTGCCTTCGCCCCGTGCCCCGCTCCGCCGCCGCCTCGCGCCGCCCGCCCCGGCTCTGACTGACCGCGTTA
CTCCCACAGGTGAGCGGGCGGGACGGCCCTTCTCCTCCGGGCTGTAATTAGCGCTTGGTTTAATGACGGC
TTGTTTCTTTTCTGTGGCTGCGTGAAAGCCTTGAGGGGCTCCGGGAGGGCCCTTTGTGCGGGGGGAGCGG
CTCGGGGGGTGCGTGCGTGTGTGTGTGCGTGGGGAGCGCCGCGTGCGGCTCCGCGCTGCCCGGCGGCTGT
GAGCGCTGCGGGCGCGGCGCGGGGCTTTGTGCGCTCCGCAGTGTGCGCGAGGGGAGCGCGGCCGGGGGCG
GTGCCCCGCGGTGCGGGGGGGGCTGCGAGGGGAACAAAGGCTGCGTGCGGGGTGTGTGCGTGGGGGGGTG
AGCAGGGGGTGTGGGCGCGTCGGTCGGGCTGCAACCCCCCCTGCACCCCCCTCCCCGAGTTGCTGAGCAC
GGCCCGGCTTCGGGTGCGGGGCTCCGTACGGGGCGTGGCGCGGGGCTCGCCGTGCCGGGCGGGGGGTGGC
GGCAGGTGGGGGTGCCGGGCGGGGCGGGGCCGCCTCGGGCCGGGGRGGGCTCGGGGGAGGGGCGCGGCGG
CCCCCGGAGCGCCGGCGGCTGTCGAGGCGCGGCGAGCCGCAGCCATTGCCTTTTATGGTAATCGTGCGAG
AGGGCGCAGGGACTTCCTTTGTCCCAAATCTGTGCGGAGCCGAAATCTGGGAGGCGCCGCCGCACCCCCT
CTAGCGGGCGCGGGGCGAAGCGGTGCGGCGCCGGCAGGAAGGAAATGGGCGGGGAGGGCCTTCGTGCGTC
GCCGCGCCGCCGTCCCCTTCTCCCTCTCCAGCCTCGGGGCTGTCCGCGGGGGGACGGCTGCCTTCGGGGG
GGACGGGGCAGGGCGGGGTTCGGCTTCTGGCGTGTGACCGGCGGCTCTAGAGCCTCTGCTAACCATGTTC
ATGCCTTCTTCTTTTTCCTACAGCTCCTGGGCAACGTGCTGGTTATTGTGGCCACCATGATTGAACAAGA
TGGATTGCACGCAGGTTCTCCGGCCGCTTGGGTGGAGAGGCTATTCGGCTATGACTGGGCACAACAGACA
ATCGGCTGCTCTGATGCCGCCGTGTTCCGGCTGTCAGCGCAGGGGCGCCCGGTTCTTTTTGTCAAGACCG
ACCTGTCCGGTGCCCTGAATGAACTGCAAGACGAGGCAGCGCGGCTATCGTGGCTGGCCACGACGGGCGT
TCCTTGCGCAGCTGTGCTCGACGTTGTCACTGAAGCGGGAAGGGACTGGCTGCTATTGGGCGAAGTGCCG
GGGCAGGATCTCCTGTCATCTCACCTTGCTCCTGCCGAGAAAGTATCCATCATGGCTGATGCAATGCGGC
GGCTGCATACGCTTGATCCGGCTACCTGCCCATTCGACCACCAAGCGAAACATCGCATCGAGCGAGCACG
TACTCGGATGGAAGCCGGTCTTGTCGATCAGGATGATCTGGACGAAGAGCATCAGGGGCTCGCGCCAGCC
GAACTGTTCGCCAGGCTCAAGGCGAGCATGCCCGACGGCGAGGATCTCGTCGTGACCCATGGCGATGCCT
GCTTGCCGAATATCATGGTGGAAAATGGCCGCTTTTCTGGATTCATCGACTGTGGCCGGCTGGGTGTGGC
GGACCGCTATCAGGACATAGCGTTGGCTACCCGTGATATTGCTGAAGAGCTTGGCGGCGAATGGGCTGAC
CGCTTCCTCGTGCTTTACGGTATCGCCGCTCCCGATTCGCAGCGCATCGCCTTCTATCGCCTTCTTGACG
AGTTCTTCTGATGTACAAGTAAAGCGTCTGGAACAATCAACCTCTGGATTACAAAATTTGTGAAAGATTG
ACTGGTATTCTTAACTATGTTGCTCCTTTTACGCTATGTGGATACGCTGCTTTAATGCCTTTGTATCATG
CTATTGCTTCCCGTATGGCTTTCATTTTCTCCTCCTTGTATAAATCCTGGTTGCTGTCTCTTTATGAGGA
GTTGTGGCCCGTTGTCAGGCAACGTGGCGTGGTGTGCACTGTGTTTGCTGACGCAACCCCCACTGGTTGG
GGCATTGCCACCACCTGTCAGCTCCTTTCCGGGACTTTCGCTTTCCCCCTCCCTATTGCCACGGCGGAAC
TCATCGCCGCCTGCCTTGCCCGCTGCTGGACAGGGGCTCGGCTGTTGGGCACTGACAATTCCGTGGTGTT
GTCGGGGAAGCTGACGTCCTTTCCATGGCTGCTCGCCTGTGTTGCCACCTGGATTCTGCGCGGGACGTCC
TTCTGCTACGTCCCTTCGGCCCTCAATCCAGCGGACCTTCCTTCCCGCGGCCTGCTGCCGGCTCTGCGGC
CTCTTCCGCGTCTTCGCCTTCGCCCTCAGACGAGTCGGATCTCCCTTTGGGCCGCCTCCCCGCCTGGAAT
TAATTCTGCAGTCGAGACCTAGAAAAACATGGAGCAATCACAAGTAGCAATACAGCAGCTACCAATGCTG
ATTGTGCCTGGCTAGAAGCACAAGAGGAGGAGGAGGTGGGTTTTCCAGTCACACCTCAGGTACCTTTAAG
ACCAATGACTTACAAGGCAGCTGTAGATCTTAGCCACTTTTTAAAAGAAAAGAGGGGACTGGAAGGGCTA
ATTCACTCCCAACGAAGACAAGATATCCTTGATCTGTGGATCTACCACACACAAGGCTACTTCCCTGATT
AGCAGAACTACACACCAGGGCCAGGGGTCAGATATCCACTGACCTTTGGATGGTGCTACAAGCTAGTACC
AGTTGAGCCAGATAAGGTAGAAGAGGCCAATAAAGGAGAGAACACCAGCTTGTTACACCCTGTGAGCCTG
CATGGGATGGATGACCCGGAGAGAGAAGTGTTAGAGTGGAGGTTTGACAGCCGCCTAGCATTTCATCACG
TGGCCCGAGAGCTGCATCCGGAGTACTTCAAGAACTGCTGATATCGAGCTTGCTACAAGGGACTTTCCGC
TGGGGACTTTCCAGGGAGGCGTGGCCTGGGCGGGACTGGGGAGTGGCGAGCCCTCAGATCCTGCATATAA
GCAGCTGCTTTTTGCCTGTACTGGGTCTCTCTGGTTAGACCAGATCTGAGCCTGGGAGCTCTCTGGCTAA
CTAGGGAACCCACTGCTTAAGCCTCAATAAAGCTTGCCTTGAGTGCTTCAAGTAGTGTGTGCCCGTCTGT
TGTGTGACTCTGGTAACTAGAGATCCCTCAGACCCTTTTAGTCAGTGTGGAAAATCTCTAGCAGTAGTAG
TTCATGTCATCTTATTATTCAGTATTTATAACTTGCAAAGAAATGAATATCAGAGAGTGAGAGGCCTTGA
CATTGCTAGCGTTTTACCGTCGACCTCTAGCTAGAGCTTGGCGTAATCATGGTCATAGCTGTTTCCTGTG
TGAAATTGTTATCCGCTCACAATTCCACACAACATACGAGCCGGAAGCATAAAGTGTAAAGCCTGGGGTG
CCTAATGAGTGAGCTAACTCACATTAATTGCGTTGCGCTCACTGCCCGCTTTCCAGTCGGGAAACCTGTC
GTGCCAGCTGCATTAATGAATCGGCCAACGCGCGGGGAGAGGCGGTTTGCGTATTGGGCGCTCTTCCGCT
TCCTCGCTCACTGACTCGCTGCGCTCGGTCGTTCGGCTGCGGCGAGCGGTATCAGCTCACTCAAAGGCGG
TAATACGGTTATCCACAGAATCAGGGGATAACGCAGGAAAGAACATGTGAGCAAAAGGCCAGCAAAAGGC
CAGGAACCGTAAAAAGGCCGCGTTGCTGGCGTTTTTCCATAGGCTCCGCCCCCCTGACGAGCATCACAAA
AATCGACGCTCAAGTCAGAGGTGGCGAAACCCGACAGGACTATAAAGATACCAGGCGTTTCCCCCTGGAA
GCTCCCTCGTGCGCTCTCCTGTTCCGACCCTGCCGCTTACCGGATACCTGTCCGCCTTTCTCCCTTCGGG
AAGCGTGGCGCTTTCTCATAGCTCACGCTGTAGGTATCTCAGTTCGGTGTAGGTCGTTCGCTCCAAGCTG
GGCTGTGTGCACGAACCCCCCGTTCAGCCCGACCGCTGCGCCTTATCCGGTAACTATCGTCTTGAGTCCA
ACCCGGTAAGACACGACTTATCGCCACTGGCAGCAGCCACTGGTAACAGGATTAGCAGAGCGAGGTATGT
AGGCGGTGCTACAGAGTTCTTGAAGTGGTGGCCTAACTACGGCTACACTAGAAGAACAGTATTTGGTATC
TGCGCTCTGCTGAAGCCAGTTACCTTCGGAAAAAGAGTTGGTAGCTCTTGATCCGGCAAACAAACCACCG
CTGGTAGCGGTGGTTTTTTTGTTTGCAAGCAGCAGATTACGCGCAGAAAAAAAGGATCTCAAGAAGATCC
TTTGATCTTTTCTACGGGGTCTGACGCTCAGTGGAACGAAAACTCACGTTAAGGGATTTTGGTCATGAGA
TTATCAAAAAGGATCTTCACCTAGATCCTTTTAAATTAAAAATGAAGTTTTAAATCAATCTAAAGTATAT
ATGAGTAAACTTGGTCTGACAGTTACCAATGCTTAATCAGTGAGGCACCTATCTCAGCGATCTGTCTATT
TCGTTCATCCATAGTTGCCTGACTCCCCGTCGTGTAGATAACTACGATACGGGAGGGCTTACCATCTGGC
CCCAGTGCTGCAATGATACCGCGAGACCCACGCTCACCGGCTCCAGATTTATCAGCAATAAACCAGCCAG
CCGGAAGGGCCGAGCGCAGAAGTGGTCCTGCAACTTTATCCGCCTCCATCCAGTCTATTAATTGTTGCCG
GGAAGCTAGAGTAAGTAGTTCGCCAGTTAATAGTTTGCGCAACGTTGTTGCCATTGCTACAGGCATCGTG
GTGTCACGCTCGTCGTTTGGTATGGCTTCATTCAGCTCCGGTTCCCAACGATCAAGGCGAGTTACATGAT
CCCCCATGTTGTGCAAAAAAGCGGTTAGCTCCTTCGGTCCTCCGATCGTTGTCAGAAGTAAGTTGGCCGC
AGTGTTATCACTCATGGTTATGGCAGCACTGCATAATTCTCTTACTGTCATGCCATCCGTAAGATGCTTT
TCTGTGACTGGTGAGTACTCAACCAAGTCATTCTGAGAATAGTGTATGCGGCGACCGAGTTGCTCTTGCC
CGGCGTCAATACGGGATAATACCGCGCCACATAGCAGAACTTTAAAAGTGCTCATCATTGGAAAACGTTC
TTCGGGGCGAAAACTCTCAAGGATCTTACCGCTGTTGAGATCCAGTTCGATGTAACCCACTCGTGCACCC
AACTGATCTTCAGCATCTTTTACTTTCACCAGCGTTTCTGGGTGAGCAAAAACAGGAAGGCAAAATGCCG
CAAAAAAGGGAATAAGGGCGACACGGAAATGTTGAATACTCATACTCTTCCTTTTTCAATATTATTGAAG
CATTTATCAGGGTTATTGTCTCATGAGCGGATACATATTTGAATGTATTTAGAAAAATAAACAAATAGGG
GTTCCGCGCACATTTCCCCGAAAAGTGCCACCTGACGTCGACGGATCGGGAGATCAACTTGTTTATTGCA
GCTTATAATGGTTACAAATAAAGCAATAGCATCACAAATTTCACAAATAAAGCATTTTTTTCACTGCATT
CTAGTTGTGGTTTGTCCAAACTCATCAATGTATCTTATCATGTCTGGATCAACTGGATAACTCAAGCTAA
CCAAAATCATCCCAAACTTCCCACCCCATACCCTATTACCACTGCCAATTACCTGTGGTTTCATTTACTC
TAAACCTGTGATTCCTCTGAATTATTTTCATTTTAAAGAAATTGTATTTGTTAAATATGTACTACAAACT
TAGTAGTTGGAAGGGCTAATTCACTCCCAAAGAAGACAAGATATCCTTGATCTGTGGATCTACCACACAC
AAGGCTACTTCCCTGATTAGCAGAACTACACACCAGGGCCAGGGGTCAGATATCCACTGACCTTTGGATG
GTGCTACAAGCTAGTACCAGTTGAGCCAGATAAGGTAGAAGAGGCCAATAAAGGAGAGAACACCAGCTTG
TTACACCCTGTGAGCCTGCATGGGATGGATGACCCGGAGAGAGAAGTGTTAGAGTGGAGGTTTGACAGCC
GCCTAGCATTTCATCACGTGGCCCGAGAGCTGCATCCGGAGTACTTCAAGAACTGCTGATATCGAGCTTG
CTACAAGGGACTTTCCGCTGGGGACTTTCCAGGGAGGCGTGGCCTGGGCGGGACTGGGGAGTGGCGAGCC
CTCAGATCCTGCATATAAGCAGCTGCTTTTTGCCTGTACTGGGTCTCTCTGGTTAGACCAGATCTGAGCC
TGGGAGCTCTCTGGCTAACTAGGGAACCCACTGCTTAAGCCTCAATAAAGCTTGCCTTGAGTGCTTCAAG
TAGTGTGTGCCCGTCTGTTGTGTGACTCTGGTAACTAGAGATCCCTCAGACCCTTTTAGTCAGTGTGGAA
AATCTCTAGCAGTGGCGCCCGAACAGGGACTTGAAAGCGAAAGGGAAACCAGAGGAGCTCTCTCGACGCA
GGACTCGGCTTGCTGAAGCGCGCACGGCAAGAGGCGAGGGGCGGCGACTGGTGAGTACGCCAAAAATTTT
GACTAGCGGAGGCTAGAAGGAGAGAGATGGGTGCGAGAGCGTCAGTATTAAGCGGGGGAGAATTAGATCG
CGATGGGAAAAAATTCGGTTAAGGCCAGGGGGAAAGAAAAAATATAAATTAAAACATATAGTATGGGCAA
GCAGGGAGCTAGAACGATTCGCAGTTAATCCTGGCCTGTTAGAAACATCAGAAGGCTGTAGACAAATACT
GGGACAGCTACAACCATCCCTTCAGACAGGATCAGAAGAACTTAGATCATTATATAATACAGTAGCAACC
CTCTATTGTGTGCATCAAAGGATAGAGATAAAAGACACCAAGGAAGCTTTAGACAAGATAGAGGAAGAGC
AAAACAAAAGTAAGACCACCGCACAGCAAGCGGCCGGCCGCTGATCTTCAGACCTGGAGGAGGAGATATG
AGGGACAATTGGAGAAGTGAATTATATAAATATAAAGTAGTAAAAATTGAACCATTAGGAGTAGCACCCA
CCAAGGCAAAGAGAAGAGTGGTGCAGAGAGAAAAAAGAGCAGTGGGAATAGGAGCTTTGTTCCTTGGGTT
CTTGGGAGCAGCAGGAAGCACTATGGGCGCAGCGTCAATGACGCTGACGGTACAGGCCAGACAATTATTG
TCTGGTATAGTGCAGCAGCAGAACAATTTGCTGAGGGCTATTGAGGCGCAACAGCATCTGTTGCAACTCA
CAGTCTGGGGCATCAAGCAGCTCCAGGCAAGAATCCTGGCTGTGGAAAGATACCTAAAGGATCAACAGCT
CCTGGGGATTTGGGGTTGCTCTGGAAAACTCATTTGCACCACTGCTGTGCCTTGGAATGCTAGTTGGAGT
AATAAATCTCTGGAACAGATTTGGAATCACACGACCTGGATGGAGTGGGACAGAGAAATTAACAATTACA
CAAGCTTAATACACTCCTTAATTGAAGAATCGCAAAACCAGCAAGAAAAGAATGAACAAGAATTATTGGA
ATTAGATAAATGGGCAAGTTTGTGGAATTGGTTTAACATAACAAATTGGCTGTGGTATATAAAATTATTC
ATAATGATAGTAGGAGGCTTGGTAGGTTTAAGAATAGTTTTTGCTGTACTTTCTATAGTGAATAGAGTTA
GGCAGGGATATTCACCATTATCGTTTCAGACCCACCTCCCAACCCCGAGGGGACCCGACAGGCCCGAAGG
AATAGAAGAAGAAGGTGGAGAGAGAGACAGAGACAGATCCATTCGATTAGTGAACGGATCTCGACGGTAT
CGCCTTTAAAAGAAAAGGGGGGATTGGGGGGTACAGTGCAGGGGAAAGAATAGTAGACATAATAGCAACA
GACATACAAACTAAAGAATTACAAAAACAAATTACAAAAATTCAAAATTTTCGGGTTTATTACAGGGACA
GCAGAGATCCAGTTTATCATTAGTGAACGGATCTCGACGGTATCGATCACGAGACTAGCCTCGAGCGGCC
GCCCCCTTCACCGAGGGCCTATTTCCCATGATTCCTTCATATTTGCATATACGATACAAGGCTGTTAGAG
AGATAATTGGAATTAATTTGACTGTAAACACAAAGATATTAGTACAAAATACGTGACGTAGAAAGTAATA
ATTTCTTGGGTAGTTTGCAGTTTTAAAATTATGTTTTAAAATGGACTATCATATGCTTACCGTAACTTGA
AAGTATTTCGATTTCTTGGCTTTATATATCTTGTGGAAAGGACGAAACACCGGAGACGATTAATGCGTCT
CGGTTTTAGAGCTAGGCCAACATGAGGATCACCCATGTCTGCAGGGCCTAGCAAGTTAAAATAAGGCTAG
TCCGTTATCAACTTGGCCAACATGAGGATCACCCATGTCTGCAGGGCCAAGTGGCACCGAGTCGGTGCTT
TTTTTGAATTCTCGACCTCGAGACAAATGGCAGTATTCGTCATTAGTTCATAGCCCATATATGGAGTTCC
GCGTTACATAACTTACGGTAAATGGCCCGCCTGGCTGACCGCCCAACGACCCCCGCCCATTGACGTCAAT
AATGACGTATGTTCCCATAGTAACGCCAATAGGGACTTTCCATTGACGTCAATGGGTGGAGTATTTACGG
TAAACTGCCCACTTGGCAGTACATCAAGTGTATCATATGCCAAGTACGCCCCCTATTGACGTCAATGACG
GTAAATGGCCCGCCTGGCATTATGCCCAGTACATGACCTTATGGGACTTTCCTACTTGGCAGTACATCTA
CGTATTAGTCATCGCTATTACCATGGTCGAGGTGAGCCCCACGTTCTGCTTCACTCTCCCCATCTCCCCC
CCCTCCCCACCCCCAATTTTGTATTTATTTATTTTTTAATTATTTTGTGCAGCGATGGGGGCGGGGGGGG
GG
Features (pLannotate 1.2.2; 28 found; start..end, strand, type, name):
     47..126     +  promoter       chicken β-actin promoter (fragment): contains a 21-bp deletion relative to the standard chicken β-actin promoter
    127..1143    +  intron         chimeric intron: chimera between introns from chicken β-actin and rabbit β-globin
   1177..1971    +  CDS            NeoR/KanR: aminoglycoside phosphotransferase from Tn5; aph(3')-II (or nptII); confers resistance to neomycin, kanamycin, and G418 (Geneticin®)
   1995..2583    +  misc_feature   WPRE: woodchuck hepatitis virus posttranscriptional regulatory element
   2600..3118    +  CDS            nef (fragment): NEF_HV1BR - Experimental evidence at protein level: Swiss-Prot protein existence level 1. Extracellular Nef protein targets CD4(+) T-lymphocytes for apoptosis by interacting with CXCR4 surface receptors (PubMed:14990729). From Human immunodeficiency virus type 1 group M subtype B (isolate BRU/LAI) (HIV-1).
   3166..3423    +  LTR            5' LTR (truncated): truncated 5' long terminal repeat (LTR) from HIV-1
   3576..3592    -  protein_bind   lac operator: The lac repressor binds to the lac operator to inhibit transcription in E. coli. This inhibition can be relieved by adding lactose or isopropyl-β-D-thiogalactopyranoside (IPTG). lac repressor encoded by lacI
   3600..3630    -  promoter       lac promoter: promoter for the E. coli lac operon
   3645..3666    -  protein_bind   CAP binding site: CAP binding activates transcription in the presence of cAMP. E. coli catabolite activator protein
   3679..3771    -  CDS            lacI (fragment): lac repressor; lacI; The lac repressor binds to the lac operator to inhibit transcription in E. coli. This inhibition can be relieved by adding lactose or isopropyl-β-D-thiogalactopyranoside (IPTG).
   3954..4542    -  rep_origin     ori: high-copy-number ColE1/pMB1/pBR322/pUC origin of replication
   4713..5573    -  CDS            AmpR: β-lactamase; bla; confers resistance to ampicillin, carbenicillin, and related antibiotics
   5574..5678    -  promoter       AmpR promoter: bla
   5726..5860    +  polyA_signal   SV40 poly(A) signal: SV40 polyadenylation signal
   6027..6356    +  CDS            nef (fragment): NEF_HV1BR - Experimental evidence at protein level: Swiss-Prot protein existence level 1. Extracellular Nef protein targets CD4(+) T-lymphocytes for apoptosis by interacting with CXCR4 surface receptors (PubMed:14990729). From Human immunodeficiency virus type 1 group M subtype B (isolate BRU/LAI) (HIV-1).
   6404..6661    +  LTR            5' LTR (truncated): truncated 5' long terminal repeat (LTR) from HIV-1
   6708..6833    +  misc_feature   HIV-1 Ψ: packaging signal of human immunodeficiency virus type 1
   6817..7155    +  CDS            HIV-1 gag (fragment): gag protein from human immunodeficiency virus 1; gag
   7330..7563    +  misc_feature   RRE: The Rev response element (RRE) of HIV-1 allows for Rev-dependent mRNA export from the nucleus to the cytoplasm.
   7940..8040    +  CDS            Rev (fragment): human immunodeficiency virus 1 (HIV-1) Rev protein; rev; enhances nuclear export of unspliced and incompletely spliced viral mRNAs
   8055..8170    +  misc_feature   cPPT/CTS: central polypurine tract and central termination sequence of HIV-1 (lacking the first T)
   8273..8513    +  promoter       U6 promoter: RNA polymerase III promoter for human U6 snRNA
   8560..8578    +  misc_RNA       MS2 stem loop: stem loop that binds the bacteriophage MS2 coat protein
   8589..8625    +  misc_RNA       gRNA scaffold (fragment): guide RNA scaffold for the Streptococcus pyogenes CRISPR/Cas9 system
   8630..8648    +  misc_RNA       MS2 stem loop: stem loop that binds the bacteriophage MS2 coat protein
   8659..8678    +  misc_RNA       gRNA scaffold (fragment): guide RNA scaffold for the Streptococcus pyogenes CRISPR/Cas9 system
   8752..9055    +  enhancer       CMV enhancer: human cytomegalovirus immediate early enhancer
   9057..30      +  promoter       chicken β-actin promoter (fragment) (across the origin): No description available
