[The description below was written by a language model from this plasmid's Addgene catalogue record and pLannotate feature annotations shown in this document.]
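Description:
pSB700 lenti gRNA KanR neo_zhang2.0 is an empty lentiviral CRISPR guide RNA cloning vector built on a pLVX backbone. It is designed to deliver a U6-driven, MS2-aptamer-bearing sgRNA into mammalian cells. In E. coli it is maintained through a ColE1/pUC-type origin and selected with ampicillin via the β-lactamase gene. Although the annotated origin is a high-copy type, the catalogue lists the plasmid as low copy and propagated in a recombination-reducing strain, which is typical for constructs carrying repeated LTR sequences. No insert is recorded, because the user supplies the spacer sequence.

The viral region contains two HIV-1 LTR elements, both annotated by the software as truncated 5' LTRs. It also carries the Ψ packaging signal with a partial gag sequence, the Rev response element for Rev-dependent nuclear export of the genomic RNA, and the cPPT/CTS, which aids nuclear import. Downstream, the human U6 RNA polymerase III promoter drives a Streptococcus pyogenes Cas9 guide scaffold interrupted by two MS2 stem loops. This arrangement matches the "2.0" scaffold design, in which the hairpins recruit MS2 coat protein fusions, such as transcriptional effectors, to a Cas9-bound target. The record does not specify which partner proteins are intended.

A second cassette follows, made up of the CMV enhancer, chicken β-actin promoter and chimeric intron (a CAG-type promoter). It expresses the Tn5 aminoglycoside phosphotransferase, so transduced cells can be selected with G418, and a WPRE boosts transcript expression. The "KanR" in the name may refer to this gene or to a feature not annotated here. The vector is part of a CRISPR toolkit for mammalian cell engineering.
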