Addgene plasmid #167917: pSB700 lenti gRNA KanR neo_zhang2.0
Purpose: (Empty Backbone) Lentiviral vector for expressing U6 MS2-sgRNA cloning plasmid
Depositing lab: Alejandro Chavez & Nan Cher Yeo. Depositing organization: Columbia University. Publication: Generation and application of a versatile CRISPR toolkit for mammalian cell engineering. Nghi Dang , Alissa Lance-Byrne, Angela Tung, Xiaoge Guo, Ryan J Cecchi, Joanna Buchthal, Alejandro Chavez, Nan Cher Yeo. Synthetic Biology, Volume 6, Issue 1, 2021 10.1093/synbio/ysab033.
Backbone
  Vector backbone: pLVX
  Vector type: Lentiviral, CRISPR
  Selectable markers: Neomycin (select with G418)
Growth in bacteria
  Bacterial resistance: Ampicillin, 100 μg/mL
  Growth temperature: 30°C
  Growth strain: NEB Stable
  Copy number: Low Copy
Gene/Insert
  Gene/Insert name: None
Terms and licenses: Academic/Nonprofit Terms; Industry Terms: Not Available to Industry
How to cite: pSB700 lenti gRNA KanR neo_zhang2.0 was a gift from Alejandro Chavez & Nan Cher Yeo (Addgene plasmid # 167917 ; http://n2t.net/addgene:167917 ; RRID:Addgene_167917)
